>Addgene plasmid #138906 | pPD295 ZF43x11-Compact_EYFP | addgene full sequence | sequence record 324141 | Addgene NGS Result
GTGCCACCTGACGTCGACGGATCGGGAGATCTGAATTAGAGTGAGGACGATCGGAGTGAGGATAATTAGA
GTGAGGACGATCGGAGTGAGGAAAATTAGAGTGAGGACGATCGGAGTGAGGATAATTAGAGTGAGGACGA
TCGGAGTGAGGAAAATTAGAGTGAGGACGATCGGAGTGAGGATAATTAGAGTGAGGACGATCCCTCTAGA
GGGTATATAATGGGGGCCACTAGTCTACTACCAGAGCTCATCGCTAGCGCCACCATGGTGAGCAAGGGCG
AGGAGCTGTTCACCGGGGTGGTGCCCATCCTGGTCGAGCTGGACGGCGACGTAAACGGCCACAAGTTCAG
CGTGTCCGGCGAGGGCGAGGGCGATGCCACCTACGGCAAGCTGACCCTGAAGTTCATCTGCACCACCGGC
AAGCTGCCCGTGCCCTGGCCCACCCTCGTGACCACCTTCGGCTACGGCCTGCAGTGCTTCGCCCGCTACC
CCGACCACATGAAGCAGCACGACTTCTTCAAGTCCGCCATGCCCGAAGGCTACGTCCAGGAGCGCACCAT
CTTCTTCAAGGACGACGGCAACTACAAGACCCGCGCCGAGGTGAAGTTCGAGGGCGACACCCTGGTGAAC
CGCATCGAGCTGAAGGGCATCGACTTCAAGGAGGACGGCAACATCCTGGGGCACAAGCTGGAGTACAACT
ACAACAGCCACAACGTCTATATCATGGCCGACAAGCAGAAGAACGGCATCAAGGTGAACTTCAAGATCCG
CCACAACATCGAGGACGGCAGCGTGCAGCTCGCCGACCACTACCAGCAGAACACCCCCATCGGCGACGGC
CCCGTGCTGCTGCCCGACAACCACTACCTGAGCTACCAGTCCGCCCTGAGCAAAGACCCCAACGAGAAGC
GCGATCACATGGTCCTGCTGGAGTTCGTGACCGCCGCCGGGATCACTCTCGGCATGGACGAGCTGTACAA
GTAGGCGGCCGCTCGAGTCTAGAGGGCCCGTTTAAACCCGCTGATCAGCCTCGACTGTGCCTTCTAGTTG
CCAGCCATCTGTTGTTTGCCCCTCCCCCGTGCCTTCCTTGACCCTGGAAGGTGCCACTCCCACTGTCCTT
TCCTAATAAAATGAGGAAATTGCATCGCATTGTCTGAGTAGGTGTCATTCTATTCTGGGGGGTGGGGTGG
GGCAGGACAGCAAGGGGGAGGATTGGGAAGTCAATAGCAGGCATGCTGGGGATGCGGTGGGCTCTATGGC
TTCTGAGGCGGAAAGAACCAGCTGGGGCTCTAGGGGGTATCCCC
[124 nt withheld, positions 1305-1428]
C
[91 nt withheld, positions 1430-1520]
A
[49 nt withheld, positions 1522-1570]
CCTTTGACGTTGGAGTCCACGTTCTTT
[37 nt withheld, positions 1598-1634]
ACCCTATCTCGGTCTATTCTTTTGATTTATAAGGGATTTTGCCGATTTCGGCCTATTGGTTAAAAAATGA
GCTGATTTAACAAAAATTTAACGCGAATTAATTCTGTGGAATGTGTGTCAGTTAGGCTCAATTAGTCAGC
AACCATAGTCCCGCCCCTAACTCCGCCCATCCCGCCCCTAACTCCGCCCAGTTCCGCCCATTCTCCGCCC
CATGGCTGACTAATTTTTTTTATTTATGCAGAGGCCGAGGCCGCCTCTGCCTCTGAGCTATTCCAGAAGT
AGTGAGGAGGCTTTTTTGGAGGCCTAGGCTTTTGCAAAAAGCTCCCGGGAGCTTGTATATCCATTTTCGG
AGGTTGGGCTTCGGAATCGTTTTCCGGGACGCCGGCTGGATGATCCTCCAGCGCGGGGATCTCATGCTGG
AGTTCTTCGCCCACCCCAACTTGTTTATTGCAGCTTATAATGGTTACAAATAAAGCAATAGCATCACAAA
TTTCACAAATAAAGCATTTTTTTCACTGCATTCTAGTTGTGGTTTGTCCAAACTCATCAATGTATCTTAT
CATGTCTGTATACCGTCGACCTCTAGCTAGAGCTTGGCGTAATCATGGTCATAGCTGTTTCCTGTGTGAA
ATTGTTATCCGCTCACAATTCCACACAACATACGAGCCGGAAGCATAAAGTGTAAAGCCTGGGGTGCCTA
ATGAGTGAGCTAACTCACATTAATTGCGTTGCGCTCACTGCCCGCTTTCCAGTCGGGAAACCTGTCGTGC
CAGCTGCATTAATGAATCGGCCAACGCGCGGGGAGAGGCGGTTTGCGTATTGGGCGCTCTTCCGCTTCCT
CGCTCACTGACTCGCTGCGCTCGGTCGTTCGGCTGCGGCGAGCGGTATCAGCTCACTCAAAGGCGGTAAT
ACGGTTATCCACAGAATCAGGGGATAACGCAGGAAAGAACATGTGAGCAAAAGGCCAGCAAAAGGCCAGG
AACCGTAAAAAGGCCGCGTTGCTGGCGTTTTTCCATAGGCTCCGCCCCCCTGACGAGCATCACAAAAATC
GACGCTCAAGTCAGAGGTGGCGAAACCCGACAGGACTATAAAGATACCAGGCGTTTCCCCCTGGAAGCTC
CCTCGTGCGCTCTCCTGTTCCGACCCTGCCGCTTACCGGATACCTGTCCGCCTTTCTCCCTTCGGGAAGC
GTGGCGCTTTCTCATAGCTCACGCTGTAGGTATCTCAGTTCGGTGTAGGTCGTTCGCTCCAAGCTGGGCT
GTGTGCACGAACCCCCCGTTCAGCCCGACCGCTGCGCCTTATCCGGTAACTATCGTCTTGAGTCCAACCC
GGTAAGACACGACTTATCGCCACTGGCAGCAGCCACTGGTAACAGGATTAGCAGAGCGAGGTATGTAGGC
GGTGCTACAGAGTTCTTGAAGTGGTGGCCTAACTACGGCTACACTAGAAGAACAGTATTTGGTATCTGCG
CTCTGCTGAAGCCAGTTACCTTCGGAAAAAGAGTTGGTAGCTCTTGATCCGGCAAACAAACCACCGCTGG
TAGCGGTGGTTTTTTTGTTTGCAAGCAGCAGATTACGCGCAGAAAAAAAGGATCTCAAGAAGATCCTTTG
ATCTTTTCTACGGGGTCTGACGCTCAGTGGAACGAAAACTCACGTTAAGGGATTTTGGTCATGAGATTAT
CAAAAAGGATCTTCACCTAGATCCTTTTAAATTAAAAATGAAGTTTTAAATCAATCTAAAGTATATATGA
GTAAACTTGGTCTGACAGTTACCAATGCTTAATCAGTGAGGCACCTATCTCAGCGATCTGTCTATTTCGT
TCATCCATAGTTGCCTGACTCCCCGTCGTGTAGATAACTACGATACGGGAGGGCTTACCATCTGGCCCCA
GTGCTGCAATGATACCGCGAGATCCACGCTCACCGGCTCCAGATTTATCAGCAATAAACCAGCCAGCCGG
AAGGGCCGAGCGCAGAAGTGGTCCTGCAACTTTATCCGCCTCCATCCAGTCTATTAATTGTTGCCGGGAA
GCTAGAGTAAGTAGTTCGCCAGTTAATAGTTTGCGCAACGTTGTTGCCATTGCTACAGGCATCGTGGTGT
CACGCTCGTCGTTTGGTATGGCTTCATTCAGCTCCGGTTCCCAACGATCAAGGCGAGTTACATGATCCCC
CATGTTGTGCAAAAAAGCGGTTAGCTCCTTCGGTCCTCCGATCGTTGTCAGAAGTAAGTTGGCCGCAGTG
TTATCACTCATGGTTATGGCAGCACTGCATAATTCTCTTACTGTCATGCCATCCGTAAGATGCTTTTCTG
TGACTGGTGAGTACTCAACCAAGTCATTCTGAGAATAGTGTATGCGGCGACCGAGTTGCTCTTGCCCGGC
GTCAATACGGGATAATACCGCGCCACATAGCAGAACTTTAAAAGTGCTCATCATTGGAAAACGTTCTTCG
GGGCGAAAACTCTCAAGGATCTTACCGCTGTTGAGATCCAGTTCGATGTAACCCACTCGTGCACCCAACT
GATCTTCAGCATCTTTTACTTTCACCAGCGTTTCTGGGTGAGCAAAAACAGGAAGGCAAAATGCCGCAAA
AAAGGGAATAAGGGCGACACGGAAATGTTGAATACTCATACTCTTCCTTTTTCAATATTATTGAAGCATT
TATCAGGGTTATTGTCTCATGAGCGGATACATATTTGAATGTATTTAGAAAAATAAACAAATAGGGGTTC
CGCGCACATTTCCCCGAAAA
Features (pLannotate 1.2.2; 16 found; start..end, strand, type, name):
    207..223     +  promoter       minP (fragment): minimal TATA-box promoter with low basal activity
    265..981     +  CDS            EYFP: EYFP is a basic (constitutively fluorescent) green/yellow fluorescent protein published in 1996, derived from Aequorea victoria. It is reported to be a very rapidly-maturing weak dimer with high acid sensitivity.
   1035..1146    +  polyA_signal   bGH poly(A) signal: bovine growth hormone polyadenylation signal
   1263..1284    +  promoter       SV40 promoter (fragment): SV40 enhancer and early promoter
   1305..1733    +  rep_origin     f1 ori (sequence partly withheld): f1 bacteriophage origin of replication; arrow indicates direction of (+) strand synthesis
   1738..1760    +  promoter       SV40 promoter (fragment): SV40 enhancer and early promoter
   1761..1952    +  promoter       SV40 promoter: SV40 early promoter
   1979..2077    +  CDS            ble (fragment): BLE_KLEPN - Experimental evidence at protein level: Swiss-Prot protein existence level 1. Binding protein with a strong affinity to the bleomycin family of antibiotics. Binds to CL990; an antimitotic-antibiotic compound. From Klebsiella pneumoniae.
   2072..2193    +  polyA_signal   SV40 poly(A) signal: SV40 polyadenylation signal
   2266..2282    -  protein_bind   lac operator: The lac repressor binds to the lac operator to inhibit transcription in E. coli. This inhibition can be relieved by adding lactose or isopropyl-β-D-thiogalactopyranoside (IPTG). lac repressor encoded by lacI
   2290..2320    -  promoter       lac promoter: promoter for the E. coli lac operon
   2335..2356    -  protein_bind   CAP binding site: CAP binding activates transcription in the presence of cAMP. E. coli catabolite activator protein
   2369..2461    -  CDS            lacI (fragment): lac repressor; lacI; The lac repressor binds to the lac operator to inhibit transcription in E. coli. This inhibition can be relieved by adding lactose or isopropyl-β-D-thiogalactopyranoside (IPTG).
   2644..3232    -  rep_origin     ori: high-copy-number ColE1/pMB1/pBR322/pUC origin of replication
   3403..4263    -  CDS            AmpR: β-lactamase; bla; confers resistance to ampicillin, carbenicillin, and related antibiotics
   4264..4368    -  promoter       AmpR promoter: bla
