[The description below was written by a language model from this plasmid's Addgene catalogue record and pLannotate feature annotations shown in this document.]
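Description:
pPD295 ZF43x11-Compact_EYFP is a 4,384 nt mammalian expression reporter plasmid for synthetic biology, built on the pPD152 Reporter Template v2 backbone. It is propagated in E. coli from a high-copy ColE1/pUC-type origin and selected with ampicillin through the AmpR (β-lactamase) gene and its native promoter. The backbone also carries an f1 phage origin and remnants of lac regulatory sequence (lac promoter, operator, CAP site and a lacI fragment), which are typical leftovers of the parental cloning vector.

The payload is the synthetic ZF43x11-Compact promoter, cloned between BglII and NheI sites that both remain intact, so the promoter module can be swapped. The name suggests an array of eleven closely spaced binding sites for a zinc-finger domain designated ZF43, but the record does not spell out this architecture, and the annotation does not mark the sites themselves. It detects only a minimal TATA-box promoter fragment just upstream of the reporter. That minimal promoter has low basal activity, so EYFP should be expressed mainly when a cognate zinc-finger transcription factor is supplied and binds the upstream region. The EYFP coding sequence is followed by the bovine growth hormone polyadenylation signal.

Downstream lies an SV40 early promoter, only a short fragment of the ble (bleomycin-family resistance) gene, and an SV40 poly(A) signal. The annotation therefore gives no evidence of an intact mammalian selection marker. The plasmid serves as a fluorescent readout of ZF43x11-Compact promoter activity in mammalian cells.
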