Addgene plasmid #138906: pPD295 ZF43x11-Compact_EYFP
Purpose: EYFP reporter vector for the ZF43x11-Compact promoter
Depositing lab: Joshua Leonard. Depositing organization: Northwestern University.
Backbone
  Vector backbone: pPD152 Reporter Template v2
  Vector type: Mammalian Expression, Synthetic Biology
Growth in bacteria
  Bacterial resistance: Ampicillin, 100 μg/mL
  Growth temperature: 37°C
  Growth strain: DH5alpha
  Copy number: High Copy
Gene/Insert
  Gene/Insert name: ZF43x11-Compact
  Species: Synthetic
  Promoter: ZF43x11-Compact
  Cloning method: Restriction Enzyme; 5′ cloning site BglII (not destroyed); 3′ cloning site NheI (not destroyed)
  Sequencing primers: 5′ CGACACGGAAATGTTGAATAC; 3′ TAGAAGGCACAGTCGAGG
Terms and licenses: Academic/Nonprofit Terms; Industry Terms: Not Available to Industry
Depositor comments: Leonard Lab plasmid reference number: L1555
How to cite: pPD295 ZF43x11-Compact_EYFP was a gift from Joshua Leonard (Addgene plasmid # 138906 ; http://n2t.net/addgene:138906 ; RRID:Addgene_138906)
