>Addgene plasmid #138906 | pPD295 ZF43x11-Compact_EYFP | depositor partial sequence | sequence record 268479 | ZF43x11-Compact
AGATCTGAATTAGAGTGAGGACGATCGGAGTGAGGATAATTAGAGTGAGGACGATCGGAGTGAGGAAAAT
TAGAGTGAGGACGATCGGAGTGAGGATAATTAGAGTGAGGACGATCGGAGTGAGGAAAATTAGAGTGAGG
ACGATCGGAGTGAGGATAATTAGAGTGAGGACGATCCCTCTAGAGGGTATATAATGGGGGCCACTAGTCT
ACTACCAGAGCTCATCGCTAGC
